>Addgene plasmid #212122 | pALS3-Ma-SUMO-sfGFP-WT | addgene full sequence | sequence record 444187 | Addgene NGS Result
TTAATAAGATGATCTTCTTGAGATCGTTTTGGTCTGCGCGTAATCTCTTGCTCTGAAAACGAAAAAACCG
CCTTGCAGGGCGGTTTTTCGAAGGTTCTCTGAGCTACCAACTCTTTGAACCGAGGTAACTGGCTTGGAGG
AGCGGAGTCACCAAAACTTGTCCTTTCAGTTTAGCCTTAACCGGCGCATGACTTCAAGACTAACTCCTCT
AAATCAATTACCAGTGGCTGCTGCCAGTGGTGCTTTTGCATGTCTTTCCGGGTTGGACTCAAGACGATAG
TTACCGGATAAGGCGCAGCGGTCGGACTGAACGGGGGGTTCGTGCATACAGTCCAGCTTGGAGCGAACTG
CCTACCCGGAACTGAGTGTCAGGCGTGGAATGAGACAAACGCGGCCATAACAGCGGAATGACACCGGTAA
ACCGAAAGGCAGGAACAGGAGAGCGCACGAGGGAGCCGCCAGGGGGAAACGCCTGGTATCTTTATAGTCC
TGTCGGGTTTCGCCACCACTGATTTGAGCGTCAGATTTCGTGATGCTTGTCAGGGGGGCGGAGCCTATGG
AAAAACGGCTTTGCCGCGGCCCTCTCACTTCCCTGTTAAGTATCTTCCTGGCATCTTCCAGGAAATCTCC
GCCCCGTTCGTAAGCCATTTCCGCTCGCCGCAGTCGAACGACCGAGCGTAGCGAGTCAGTGAGCGAGGAA
GCGGGAATGGTGCATGCAAGGAGCCCGAGATGCGCCGCGTGCGGCTGCTGGAGATGGCGGACGCGATGGA
TATGTTCTGCCAAGGGTTGGTTTGCGCATTCACAGTTCTCCGCAAGAATTGATTGGCTCCAATTCTTGGA
GTGGTGAATCCGTTAGCGAGGTGCCGCCGGCTTCCATTCAGGTCGAGGTGGCCCGGCTCCATGCACCGCG
ACGCAACGCGGGGAGGCAGACAAGGTATAGGGCGGCGCCTACAATCCATGCCAACCCGTTCCATGTGCTC
GCCGAGGCGGCATAAATCGCCGTGACGATCAGCGGTCCAATGATCGAAGTTAGGCTGGTAAGAGCCGCGA
GCGATCCTTGAAGCTGTCCCTGATGGTCGTCATCTACCTGCCTGGACAGCATGGCCTGCAACGCGGGCAT
CCCGATGCCGCCGGAAGCGAGAAGAATCATAATGGGGAAGGCCATCCAGCCTCGCGTCGCGAACGCCAGC
AAGACGTAGCCCAGCGCGTCGGCCGCCATGCCGGCGATAATGGCCTGCTTCTCGCCGAAACGTTTGGTGG
CGGGACCAGTGACGAAGGCTTGAGCGAGGGCGTGCAAGATTCCGAATACCGCAAGCGACAGGCCGATCAT
CGTCGCGCTCCAGCGAAAGCGGTCCTCGCCGAAAATGACCCAGAGCGCTGCCGGCACCTGTCCTACGAGT
TGCATGATAAAGAAGACAGTCATAAGTGCGGCGACGATAGTCATGCCCCGCGCCCACCGGAAGGAGCTGA
CTGGGTTGAAGGCTCTCAAGGGCATCGGTCGACGCTCTCCCTTATGCGACTCCTGCATTAGGAAGCAGCC
CAGTAGTAGGTTGAGGCCGTTGAGCACCGCCGCCGCAAGGAATGGTGCATGCAAGGAGATGGCGCCCAAC
AGTCCCCCGGCCACGGGGCCTGCCACCATACCCACGCCGAAACAAGCGCTCATGAGCCCGAAGTGGCGAG
CCCGATCTTCCCCATCGGTGATGTCGGCGATATAGGCGCCAGCAACCGCACCTGTGGCGCCGGTGATGCC
GGCCACGATGCGTCCGGCGTAGAGGATCCACAGGACGGGTGTGGTCGCCATGATCGCGTAGTCGATAGTG
GCTCCAAGTAGCGAAGCGAGCAGGACTGGGCGGCGGCCAAAGCGGTCGGACAGTGCTCCGAGAACGGGTG
CGCATAGAAATTGCATCAACGCATATAGCGCTAGCAGCACGCCATAGTGACTGGCGATGCTGTCGGAATG
GACGATATCCCGCAAGAGGCCCGGCAGTACCGGCATAACCAAGCCTATGCCTACAGCATCCAGGGTGACG
GTGCCGAGGATGACGATGAGCGCATTGTTAGATTTCATACACGGTGCCTGACTGCGTTAGCAATTTAACT
GTGATAAACTACCGCATTAAAGCTTATCGATGATAAGCTGTCAAACATGAGAATTACAACTTATATCGTA
TGGGGCTGACTTCAGGTGCTACATTGCAGGAGTCGCATAAGGGAGAGCGTCTGGCGAAAGGGGGATGTGC
TGCAAGGCGATTAAGTTGGGTAACGCCAGGGTTTTCCCAGTCACGACGTTGTAAAACGACGGCCAGTGCC
AAGCTTAAAAAAAATCCTTAGCTTTCGCTAAGGATACTAGTTGGCGAGAGACCGGGGTGTCGAACCCCGC
TATGCTAGGTTTTAGAGACCCGCTGGTCGCCGGACCGTCCCCCAGATCTAGCGTTACAAGTATTACACAA
AGTTTTTTATGTTGAGAATATTTTTTTGATGGGGCGCCACTTATTTTTGATCGTTCGCTCAAAGAAGCGG
CGCCAGGGTTGTTTTTCTTTTCACCAGTGAGACGGGCAACAGAACGCCATGAGCGGCCTCATTTCTTATT
CTGAGTTACAACAGTCCGCACCGCTGCCGGTAGCTCCTTCCGGTGGGCGCGGGGCATGACTATCGTCGCC
GCACTTATGACTGTCTTCTTTATCATGCAACTCGTAGGACAGGTGCCGGCAGCGCCCAACAGTCCCCCGG
CCACGGGGCCTGCCACCATACCCACGCCGAAACAAGCGCCCTGCACCATTATGTTCCGGATCTGCATCGC
AGGATGCTGCTGGCTACCCTGTGGAACACCTACATCTGTGTCGACAGAGTTTGTAGAAACGCAAAAAGGC
CATCCGTCAGGATGGCCTTCTGCTTAATTTGATGCCTGGCAGTTTATGGCGGGCGTCCTGCCCGCCACCC
TCCGGGCCGTTGCTTCGCAACGTTCAAATCCGCTCCCGGCGGATTTGTCCTACTCAGGAGAGCGTTCACC
GACAAACAACAGATAAAACGAAAGGCCCAGTCTTTCGACTGAGCCTTTCGTTTTATTTGATGCCTGGCAG
TTCCCTACTCTCGCATGGGGAGACCCCACACTACCATCGGCGCTACGGCGTTTCACTTCTGAGTTCGGCA
TGGGGTCAGGTGGGACCACCGCGCTACTGCCGCCAGGCAAATTCTGTTTTATCAGACCGCTTCTGCGTTC
TGATTTAATCTGTATCAGGCTGAAAATCTTCTCTCATCCGCCAAAACAGCCAAGCTTCGAATTCCCATAT
GGTACCAGCTGCAGTTAATGGTGATGATGATGGTGGCTGCCTTTATACAGTTCATCCATACCGTGGGTAA
TGCCCGCGGCGGTAACAAATTCCAGCAGCACCATATGATCACGTTTTTCATTCGGATCTTTGCTCAGAAC
GCTCTGGGTGCTCAGATAATGATTATCCGGCAGCAGCACCGGGCCATCACCAATCGGGGTATTCTGCTGA
TAATGATCCGCCAGCTGCACGCTACCATCTTCCACGTTGTGACGGATTTTAAAGTTCGCTTTGATGCCAT
TTTTCTGTTTATCGGCGGTAATATACACATTATGGCTGTTGAAATTATATTCCAGTTTATGACCCAGAAT
GTTGCCATCTTCTTTAAAATCAATACCTTTCAGTTCAATGCGGTTCACCAGGGTATCGCCTTCAAATTTA
ACTTCCGCACGGGTTTTATAGGTGCCATCATCTTTGAAGCTAATGGTACGTTCCTGCACATAGCCTTCCG
GCATCGCGCTTTTAAAGAAATCATGGCGTTTCATATGATCCGGATAGCGGCTAAAGCACTGAACGCCATA
GGTCAGGGTGGTCACCAGGGTCGGCCACGGAACCGGCAGTTTACCGGTGGTGCAAATAAATTTCAGGGTC
AGTTTACCGTTGGTCGCATCACCTTCGCCTTCGCCACGAACGCTAAATTTATGGCCATTCACATCACCAT
CCAGTTCCACCAGAATCGGCACAACGCCGGTAAACAGTTCTTCACCTTTGCTAACAGAGCCGGTACCGGA
TCCACCAATCTGTTCTCTGTGAGCCTCAATAATATCGTTATCCTCCATGTCCAAATCTTCAGGGGTCTGA
TCAGCTTGGATTCTAATACCGTCGTACAAGAATCTTAAGGAGTCCATTTCCTTACCCTGTCTTTTAGCGA
ACGCTTCCATCAGCCTTCTTAAAGGAGTGGTCTTTTTGATCTTGAAGAAGATCTCTGAAGATCCATCGGA
CACCTTTAAATTGATGTGAGTCTCAGGCTTGACTTCTGGCTTGACCTCTGGCTTAGCTTCTTGATTGACT
TCTGAGTCGCTGCCCATGGTTAATTCCTCCTGTTAGCCCAAAAAACGGGTATGGAGAAACAGTAGAGAGT
TGCGATAAAAAGCGTCAGGTAGGATCCGCTAATCTTATGGATAAAAATGCTATGGCATAGCAAAGTGTGA
CGCCGTGCAAATAATCAATGTGGACTTTTCTGCCGTGATTATAGACACTTTTGTTACGCGTTTTTGTCAT
GGCTTTGGTCCCGCTTTGTTACAGAATGCTTTTAATAAGCGGGGTTACCGGTTTGGTTAGCGAGAAGAGC
CAGTAAAAGACGCAGTGACGGCAATGTCTGATGCAATATGGACAATTGGTTTCTTCTCTGAATGGCGGGA
GTATGAAAAGTATGGCTGAAGCGCAAAATGATCCCCTGCTGCCGGGATACTCGTTTAATGCCCATCTGGT
GGCGGGTTTAACGCCGATTGAGGCCAACGGTTATCTCGATTTTTTTATCGACCGACCGCTGGGAATGAAA
GGTTATATTCTCAATCTCACCATTCGCGGTCAGGGGGTGGTGAAAAATCAGGGACGAGAATTTGTTTGCC
GACCGGGTGATATTTTGCTGTTCCCGCCAGGAGAGATTCATCACTACGGTCGTCATCCGGAGGCTCGCGA
ATGGTATCACCAGTGGGTTTACTTTCGTCCGCGCGCCTACTGGCATGAATGGCTTAACTGGCCGTCAATA
TTTGCCAATACGGGGTTCTTTCGCCCGGATGAAGCGCACCAGCCGCATTTCAGCGACCTGTTTGGGCAAA
TCATTAACGCCGGGCAAGGGGAAGGGCGCTATTCGGAGCTGCTGGCGATAAATCTGCTTGAGCAATTGTT
ACTGCGGCGCATGGAAGCGATTAACGAGTCGCTCCATCCACCGATGGATAATCGGGTACGCGAGGCTTGT
CAGTACATCAGCGATCACCTGGCAGACAGCAATTTTGATATCGCCAGCGTCGCACAGCATGTTTGCTTGT
CGCCGTCGCGTCTGTCACATCTTTTCCGCCAGCAGTTAGGGATTAGCGTCTTAAGCTGGCGCGAGGACCA
ACGTATCAGCCAGGCGAAGCTGCTTTTGAGCACCACCCGGATGCCTATCGCCACCGTCGGTCGCAATGTT
GGTTTTGACGATCAACTCTATTTCTCGCGGGTATTTAAAAAATGCACCGGGGCCAGCCCGAGCGAGTTCC
GTGCCGGTTGTGAAGAAAAAGTGAATGATGTAGCCGTCAAGTTGTCATAATTGGTAACGAATCAGACAAT
TGACGGCTTGACGGAGTAGCATAGGGTTTGCAGAATCCCTGCTTCGTCCATTTGACAGGCACATTATGCA
TGCCGCTTCGCCTTCGCGCGCGAATTGATCTGCTGCCTCGCGCGTTTCGGTGATGACGGTGAGATCCTGG
GCGCGGGGCATGACTAACATGAGAATTACAACTTATATCGTATGGGGCTGACTTCAGGTGCTACATTTGA
AGAGATAAATTGCACTGAAATCTAGAAATATTTTATCTGA
Features (pLannotate 1.2.2; 17 found; start..end, strand, type, name):
     18..563     +  rep_origin     p15A ori: Plasmids containing the medium-copy-number p15A origin of replication can be propagated in E. coli cells that contain a second plasmid with the ColE1 origin.
    651..704     +  rep_origin     RSF ori (fragment): Plasmids containing the RSF 1030 origin of replication can be propagated in E. coli cells that contain additional plasmids with compatible origins.
    878..2068    -  CDS            TcR: tetracycline efflux protein; tet; confers resistance to tetracycline
   2116..2144    -  promoter       tet promoter: E. coli promoter for tetracycline efflux protein gene
   2221..2308    -  CDS            lacZα (fragment): LacZα fragment of β-galactosidase; lacZ fragment
   2316..2345    -  terminator     bacterial terminator (fragment): putative bacterial transcription terminator
   2519..2562    -  CDS            lacI (fragment): lac repressor; lacI; The lac repressor binds to the lac operator to inhibit transcription in E. coli. This inhibition can be relieved by adding lactose or isopropyl-β-D-thiogalactopyranoside (IPTG).
   2622..2715    +  CDS            TcR (fragment): tetracycline efflux protein; tet; confers resistance to tetracycline
   2712..2769    -  CDS            TcR (fragment): tetracycline efflux protein; tet; confers resistance to tetracycline
   2864..2891    -  terminator     rrnB T2 terminator: transcription terminator T2 from the E. coli rrnB gene
   2983..3069    -  terminator     rrnB T1 terminator: Escherichia coli rrnB; transcription terminator T1 from the E. coli rrnB gene
   3071..3186    -  ncRNA          5S rRNA: Accession: RF00001 - 5S ribosomal RNA
   3332..4042    -  CDS            Superfolder GFP: Superfolder GFP is a basic (constitutively fluorescent) green fluorescent protein published in 2005, derived from Aequorea victoria. It is reported to be a very rapidly-maturing weak dimer.
   4062..4348    -  CDS            SUMO (fragment): cleavable ubiquitin-like protein tag; S. cerevisiae SMT3 (truncated)
   4391..4675    -  promoter       araBAD promoter: araBAD; promoter of the L-arabinose operon of E. coli; the araC regulatory gene is transcribed in the opposite direction (Guzman et al., 1995)
   4702..5580    +  CDS            araC: L-arabinose regulatory protein; araC
   5702..5732    +  CDS            rop (fragment): Rop protein, which maintains plasmids at low copy number; rop
