[The description below was written by a language model from this plasmid's Addgene catalogue record and pLannotate feature annotations shown in this document.]
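Description:
pALS3-Ma-SUMO-sfGFP-WT is a low-copy bacterial expression plasmid built on the pALS3 backbone for use in E. coli genetic code expansion work. It replicates from a p15A origin, which is compatible with ColE1-type plasmids and so allows it to be maintained alongside a second plasmid. It is selected with tetracycline through a tetracycline efflux gene driven by its own tet promoter; this marker is what distinguishes it from an earlier M. alvus version of the plasmid. The catalogue gives a total size of 5,551 bp, whereas the sequenced record behind the feature table is 5,850 nt, a discrepancy the record does not explain. Several short annotated fragments (RSF ori, lacZα, lacI, rop, partial TcR) appear to be backbone remnants rather than functional parts.

The main payload is superfolder GFP fused to an N-terminal yeast SUMO (SMT3) tag and, according to the catalogue, a C-terminal His6 tag. It is expressed from the arabinose-inducible araBAD promoter, with the divergently transcribed araC regulator, and is followed by the rrnB T1 and T2 terminators. The reading frame is wild type, meaning it is not interrupted by any amber (TAG) codon. The plasmid is also recorded as carrying Methanomethylophilus alvus pyrrolysyl tRNA(6) under the lpp promoter, although this small element was not picked up in the automated feature annotation.

The construct is designed to be paired with a separate plasmid expressing M. alvus pyrrolysyl-tRNA synthetase variants. Because sfGFP production here does not depend on amber suppression, it serves as the fluorescence control during fluorescence-based selection and characterisation of synthetase mutants that encode noncanonical amino acids.
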