Addgene plasmid #212122: pALS3-Ma-SUMO-sfGFP-WT
Purpose: Fluorescence control plasmid for selecting ncAA-encoding Methanomethylophilus alvus Pyl-RS mutants. Expresses SUMO-sfGFP-WT and M. alvus Pyl-tRNA(6). p15a origin. Tetracycline resistance.
Depositing lab: Ryan Mehl. Depositing organization: Oregon State University.
Backbone
  Vector backbone: pALS3
  Backbone size w/o insert (bp): 4807
  Total vector size (bp): 5551
  Vector type: Bacterial Expression
Growth in bacteria
  Bacterial resistance: Tetracycline, 10 μg/mL
  Growth temperature: 37°C
  Growth strain: DH5alpha
  Copy number: Low Copy
Gene/Insert 1
  Gene/Insert name: SUMO-sfGFP-WT
  Insert size (bp): 744
  Promoter: araC
  Tag / fusion protein: His6 (C terminal on insert); SUMO (N terminal on insert)
  Cloning method: Restriction Enzyme; 5′ cloning site NcoI (not destroyed); 3′ cloning site PstI (not destroyed)
  Sequencing primers: 5′ ATGCCATAGCATTTTTATCC
Gene/Insert 2
  Gene/Insert name: M. alvus Pyl-tRNA(6)
  Species: Methanomethylophilus alvus
  Insert size (bp): 75
  Promoter: lpp
  Cloning method: Unknown
  Sequencing primers: 5′ TTCTGTTGCCCGTCTCACTGG
Terms and licenses: Academic/Nonprofit Terms; Industry Terms: Not Available to Industry
Depositor comments: This plasmid encodes expression of a) sumo-sfGFP, uninterrupted by TAG codons, and b) Methanomethylophilus alvus pyrrolysine tRNA(6). It is to be paired with a plasmid that expresses M. alvus pyrrolysyl-tRNA synthetase (MaRS). This pALS3 control plasmid is used during fluorescence-based selection and characterization of Ma RS mutants. The plasmid here is distinguished from a previous Ma version by the presence of a tetracycline efflux marker.
How to cite: pALS3-Ma-SUMO-sfGFP-WT was a gift from Ryan Mehl (Addgene plasmid # 212122 ; http://n2t.net/addgene:212122 ; RRID:Addgene_212122)
